Addgene plasmid #163933: 5UTR_Mppetb_short_chlo
Purpose: L0 part - 5'UTR
Depositing lab: Jim Haseloff. Depositing organization: University of Cambridge. Publication: Construction of DNA Tools for Hyperexpression in Marchantia Chloroplasts. Frangedakis E, Guzman-Chavez F, Rebmann M, Markel K, Yu Y, Perraki A, Tse SW, Liu Y, Rever J, Sauret-Gueto S, Goffinet B, Schneider H, Haseloff J. ACS Synth Biol. 2021 Jul 16;10(7):1651-1666. doi: 10.1021/acssynbio.0c00637. Epub 2021 Jun 7. PubMed 34097383.
Backbone
  Vector backbone: pUAP4
  Vector type: Bacterial Expression
Growth in bacteria
  Bacterial resistance: Chloramphenicol, 25 μg/mL
  Growth temperature: 37°C
  Growth strain: DH5alpha
  Copy number: High Copy
Gene/Insert
  Gene/Insert name: Marchantia polymorpha petB 5'UTR
  Species: Other
  Cloning method: Restriction Enzyme; 5′ cloning site Unknown (unknown if destroyed); 3′ cloning site Unknown (unknown if destroyed)
How to cite: 5UTR_Mppetb_short_chlo was a gift from Jim Haseloff (Addgene plasmid # 163933 ; http://n2t.net/addgene:163933 ; RRID:Addgene_163933)
