[The description below was written by a language model from this plasmid's Addgene catalogue record and pLannotate feature annotations shown in this document.]
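Description:
5UTR_Mppetb_short_chlo is a small (about 2.1 kb) Level 0 part plasmid built on the pUAP4 backbone. It carries a short version of the 5' untranslated region of the Marchantia polymorpha chloroplast petB gene as a standardised DNA part. Although catalogued as a bacterial expression vector, it is essentially a storage and donor plasmid: the L0 designation indicates a basic building block meant to be combined with other parts, such as promoters, coding sequences and terminators, in a hierarchical modular assembly scheme. The record gives the cloning method only as restriction enzyme based and lists the flanking sites as unknown.

The annotated features all belong to the backbone. A high-copy ColE1/pUC-type origin, which spans the numbering origin of the circular sequence, drives replication in E. coli. Selection is by chloramphenicol, through a cat gene encoding chloramphenicol acetyltransferase, expressed from its native promoter and followed by the phage lambda t0 terminator. Two further elements, a putative bacterial terminator and a his operon terminator, lie next to one another in opposite orientations. Such elements typically insulate a cloning site from read-through transcription coming from the backbone.

The petB 5'UTR insert was not picked up by the automated annotation, so its exact position and length cannot be read from the feature table. No promoter, coding sequence or reporter is associated with it in this plasmid. The part belongs to a toolkit for high-level transgene expression in Marchantia chloroplasts. There, a plastid 5'UTR would be placed between a promoter and a coding sequence, where it can influence transcript stability and translation.
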