Features (pLannotate 1.2.2; 6 found; start..end, strand, type, name):
    455..549     -  terminator     lambda t0 terminator: transcription terminator from phage lambda
    573..1229    -  CDS            cat: CAT_ECOLX - Experimental evidence at protein level: Swiss-Prot protein existence level 1. This enzyme is an effector of chloramphenicol resistance in bacteria. From Escherichia coli. This protein is used as a marker in many commonly used cloning vectors, such as pACYC184.
   1230..1327    -  promoter       cat promoter: promoter of the E. coli cat gene encoding chloramphenicol acetyltransferase
   1413..1456    -  terminator     bacterial terminator: putative bacterial transcription terminator
   1551..1608    +  terminator     his operon terminator: This putative transcriptin terminator from the E. coli his operon has a 2-bp deletion introduced during synthesis. Its efficiency has not been determined.
   1803..272     -  rep_origin     ori (across the origin): high-copy-number ColE1/pMB1/pBR322/pUC origin of replication
>Addgene plasmid #163933 | 5UTR_Mppetb_short_chlo | addgene full sequence | sequence record 331893 | Addgene NGS Result
ACCCGGTAAGACACGACTTATCGCCACTGGCAGCAGCCACTGGTAACAGGATTAGCAGAGCGAGGTATGT
AGGCGGTGCTACAGAGTTCTTGAAGTGGTGGCCTAACTACGGCTACACTAGAAGAACAGTATTTGGTATC
TGCGCTCTGCTGAAGCCAGTTACCTTCGGAAAAAGAGTTGGTAGCTCTTGATCCGGCAAACAAACCACCG
CTGGTAGCGGTGGTTTTTTTGTTTGCAAGCAGCAGATTACGCGCAGAAAAAAAGGATCTCAAGAAGATCC
TTTGATCTTTTCTACGGGGTCTGACGCTCAGTGGAACGAAAACTCACGTTAAGGGATTTTGGTCATGAGA
TTATCAAAAAGGATCTTCACCTAGATCCTTTTAAATTAAAAATGAAGTTTTAAATCAATCTAAAGTATAT
ATGAGTAAACTTGGTCTGACAGCTCGAGGCTTGGATTCTCACCAATAAAAAACGCCCGGCGGCAACCGAG
CGTTCTGAACAAATCCAGATGGAGTTCTGAGGTCATTACTGGATCTATCAACAGGAGTCCAAGCGAGCTC
GATATCAAATTACGCCCCGCCCTGCCACTCATCGCAGTACTGTTGTAATTCATTAAGCATTCTGCCGACA
TGGAAGCCATCACAAACGGCATGATGAACCTGAATCGCCAGCGGCATCAGCACCTTGTCGCCTTGCGTAT
AATATTTGCCCATGGTGAAAACGGGGGCGAAGAAGTTGTCCATATTGGCCACGTTTAAATCAAAACTGGT
GAAACTCACCCAGGGATTGGCTGAGACGAAAAACATATTCTCAATAAACCCTTTAGGGAAATAGGCCAGG
TTTTCACCGTAACACGCCACATCTTGCGAATATATGTGTAGAAACTGCCGGAAATCGTCGTGGTATTCAC
TCCAGAGCGATGAAAACGTTTCAGTTTGCTCATGGAAAACGGTGTAACAAGGGTGAACACTATCCCATAT
CACCAGCTCACCGTCTTTCATTGCCATACGAAATTCCGGATGAGCATTCATCAGGCGGGCAAGAATGTGA
ATAAAGGCCGGATAAAACTTGTGCTTATTTTTCTTTACGGTCTTTAAAAAGGCCGTAATATCCAGCTGAA
CGGTCTGGTTATAGGTACATTGAGCAACTGACTGAAATGCCTCAAAATGTTCTTTACGATGCCATTGGGA
TATATCAACGGTGGTATATCCAGTGATTTTTTTCTCCATTTTAGCTTCCTTAGCTCCTGAAAATCTCGAT
AACTCAAAAAATACGCCCGGTAGTGATCTTATTTCATTATGGTGAAAGTTGGAACCTCTTACGTGCCCGA
TCAACTCGAGTGCCACCTGACGTCTAAGAAACCATTATTATCATGACATTAACCTATAAAAATAGGCGTA
TCACGAGGCAGAATTTCAGATAAAAAAAATCCTTAGCTTTCGCTAAGGATGATTTCTGGAATTCGGTCTC
TCATTATTCAAAAATCCTTGAATTTAATAATTACACAATTAAACTACCTAAAATAAAAAAATGAGTAAGA
GACCCTGCAGTCCGGCAAAAAAGGGCAAGGTGTCACCACCCTGCCCTTTTTCTTTAAAACCGAAAAGATT
ACTTCGCGTTATGCAGGCTTCCTCGCTCACTGACTCGCTGCGCTCGGTCGTTCGGCTGCGGCGAGCGGTA
TCAGCTCACTCAAAGGCGGTAATACGGTTATCCACAGAATCAGGGGATAACGCAGGAAAGAACATGTGAG
CAAAAGGCCAGCAAAAGGCCAGGAACCGTAAAAAGGCCGCGTTGCTGGCGTTTTTCCACAGGCTCCGCCC
CCCTGACGAGCATCACAAAAATCGACGCTCAAGTCAGAGGTGGCGAAACCCGACAGGACTATAAAGATAC
CAGGCGTTTCCCCCTGGAAGCTCCCTCGTGCGCTCTCCTGTTCCGACCCTGCCGCTTACCGGATACCTGT
CCGCCTTTCTCCCTTCGGGAAGCGTGGCGCTTTCTCATAGCTCACGCTGTAGGTATCTCAGTTCGGTGTA
GGTCGTTCGCTCCAAGCTGGGCTGTGTGCACGAACCCCCCGTTCAGCCCGACCGCTGCGCCTTATCCGGT
AACTATCGTCTTGAGTCCA
